Addgene plasmid #195436: pO-081
Purpose: Lentiviral Integratable mCherry Reporter for synZiFTR ZF3
Depositing lab: Ahmad Khalil. Depositing organization: Boston University Main Campus. Publication: Multidimensional control of therapeutic human cell function with synthetic gene circuits. Li HS, Israni DV, Gagnon KA, Gan KA, Raymond MH, Sander JD, Roybal KT, Joung JK, Wong WW, Khalil AS. Science. 2022 Dec 16;378(6625):1227-1234. doi: 10.1126/science.ade0156. Epub 2022 Dec 15. PubMed 36520914.
Backbone
  Vector backbone: pHR
  Vector type: Mammalian Expression, Lentiviral
Growth in bacteria
  Bacterial resistance: Ampicillin, 100 μg/mL
  Growth temperature: 37°C
  Growth strain: NEB Stable
  Copy number: Unknown
Gene/Insert
  Gene/Insert name: 4X ZF3 BS - minCMV - mCherry
  Species: Synthetic
  Cloning method: Gibson Cloning
Terms and licenses: Academic/Nonprofit Terms; Industry Terms: Not Available to Industry
How to cite: pO-081 was a gift from Ahmad Khalil (Addgene plasmid # 195436 ; http://n2t.net/addgene:195436 ; RRID:Addgene_195436)
