[The description below was written by a language model from this plasmid's Addgene catalogue record and pLannotate feature annotations shown in this document.]
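Description:
pO-081 is a lentiviral transfer plasmid built on the pHR backbone that carries an integratable fluorescent reporter for the synthetic zinc-finger transcription regulator (synZiFTR) based on the ZF3 DNA-binding domain. It is propagated in E. coli through a high-copy ColE1/pUC-type origin and selected with ampicillin via the β-lactamase gene. The backbone also retains a number of inherited remnants typical of pHR vectors, including fragments of the tetracycline resistance gene, bom, rop and lacI, and an SV40 promoter followed by fragmentary gpt sequence, SV40 small t intron and an SV40 polyadenylation signal. These lie outside the viral genome and play no evident role in the reporter function.

The packaged region runs from a truncated HIV-1 5' LTR through the Ψ packaging signal with partial gag, the Rev response element and the cPPT/CTS, to a self-inactivating ΔU3 3' LTR. These elements allow Rev-dependent export and encapsidation of the vector RNA, efficient nuclear import, and integration without LTR-driven transcription from the provirus. Between the cPPT and the 3' LTR sits the synthetic insert: according to the catalogue entry, four copies of the ZF3 binding site placed upstream of a minimal CMV promoter driving mCherry, followed by a WPRE to enhance transcript stability and expression. The binding-site array itself is not annotated in the feature table, although an unannotated gap upstream of the minimal promoter is consistent with its position. Because the minimal promoter should have little activity alone, mCherry output is expected to depend on recruitment of a ZF3-based synthetic activator. This makes the construct useful for stably marking mammalian cells and reading out synZiFTR gene-circuit activity by red fluorescence.
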