Features (pLannotate 1.2.2; 33 found; start..end, strand, type, name):
     38..106     +  CDS            nef (fragment): NEF_HV1Z2 - Experimental evidence at protein level: Swiss-Prot protein existence level 1. Extracellular Nef protein targets CD4(+) T-lymphocytes for apoptosis by interacting with CXCR4 surface receptors. From Human immunodeficiency virus type 1 group M subtype D (isolate Z2/CDC-Z34) (HIV-1).
    108..341     +  LTR            3' LTR (ΔU3): self-inactivating 3' long terminal repeat (LTR) from HIV-1
    366..384     -  promoter       SP6 promoter: promoter for bacteriophage SP6 RNA polymerase
    612..891     +  CDS            TcR (fragment): tetracycline efflux protein; tet; confers resistance to tetracycline
    892..940     -  misc_feature   bom (fragment): basis of mobility region from pBR322
   1042..1077    -  CDS            rop (fragment): Rop protein, which maintains plasmids at low copy number; rop
   1172..1276    +  promoter       AmpR promoter: bla
   1277..2137    +  CDS            AmpR: β-lactamase; bla; confers resistance to ampicillin, carbenicillin, and related antibiotics
   2308..2896    +  rep_origin     ori: high-copy-number ColE1/pMB1/pBR322/pUC origin of replication
   3079..3135    +  CDS            lacI (fragment): lac repressor; lacI; The lac repressor binds to the lac operator to inhibit transcription in E. coli. This inhibition can be relieved by adding lactose or isopropyl-β-D-thiogalactopyranoside (IPTG).
   3142..3471    +  promoter       SV40 promoter: SV40 enhancer and early promoter
   3671..3790    +  CDS            gpt (fragment): XGPT_ECOLI - Also known as gpp, gxu. Experimental evidence at protein level: Swiss-Prot protein existence level 1. Purine salvage pathway enzyme that catalyzes the transfer of the ribosyl-5-phosphate group from 5-phospho-alpha-D-ribose 1- diphosphate (PRPP) to the N9 position of the 6-oxopurines guanine and xanthine to form the corresponding ribonucleotides GMP (guanosine 5'- monophosphate) and XMP (xanthosine 5'-monophosphate), with the release of PPi. To a lesser extent, also acts on hypoxanthine (PubMed:9100006, PubMed:3886014). Does not ribophosphorylate adenine (PubMed:3886014). From Esch
   3790..4125    +  CDS            gpt (fragment): XGPT_ECOLI - Also known as gpp, gxu. Experimental evidence at protein level: Swiss-Prot protein existence level 1. Purine salvage pathway enzyme that catalyzes the transfer of the ribosyl-5-phosphate group from 5-phospho-alpha-D-ribose 1- diphosphate (PRPP) to the N9 position of the 6-oxopurines guanine and xanthine to form the corresponding ribonucleotides GMP (guanosine 5'- monophosphate) and XMP (xanthosine 5'-monophosphate), with the release of PPi. To a lesser extent, also acts on hypoxanthine (PubMed:9100006, PubMed:3886014). Does not ribophosphorylate adenine (PubMed:3886014). From Esch
   4220..4525    +  CDS            frsA (fragment): FRSA_ECOLI - Also known as yafA. Experimental evidence at protein level: Swiss-Prot protein existence level 1. Catalyzes the hydrolysis of esters (PubMed:15808744). Displays esterase activity toward pNP-butyrate (PubMed:15808744). May stimulate mixed-acid fermentation by acting as a fermentation/respiration switch that down-regulates respiration and up- regulates fermentation rates (PubMed:15169777). From Escherichia coli (strain K12).
   4529..4603    +  CDS            small t antigen (fragment): SV40 (simian virus 40) small t antigen
   4605..4670    +  intron         small t intron: SV40 (simian virus 40) small t antigen intron
   4800..4820    +  CDS            SV40 NLS: nuclear localization signal of SV40 (simian virus 40) large T antigen
   5139..5222    +  CDS            large T antigen (fragment): large T antigen from SV40 (simian virus 40)
   5245..5379    +  polyA_signal   SV40 poly(A) signal: SV40 polyadenylation signal
   5546..5875    +  CDS            nef (fragment): NEF_HV1BR - Experimental evidence at protein level: Swiss-Prot protein existence level 1. Extracellular Nef protein targets CD4(+) T-lymphocytes for apoptosis by interacting with CXCR4 surface receptors (PubMed:14990729). From Human immunodeficiency virus type 1 group M subtype B (isolate BRU/LAI) (HIV-1).
   5923..6180    +  LTR            5' LTR (truncated): truncated 5' long terminal repeat (LTR) from HIV-1
   6227..6352    +  misc_feature   HIV-1 Ψ: packaging signal of human immunodeficiency virus type 1
   6336..6674    +  CDS            HIV-1 gag (fragment): gag protein from human immunodeficiency virus 1; gag
   6849..7082    +  misc_feature   RRE: The Rev response element (RRE) of HIV-1 allows for Rev-dependent mRNA export from the nucleus to the cytoplasm.
   7459..7559    +  CDS            Rev (fragment): human immunodeficiency virus 1 (HIV-1) Rev protein; rev; enhances nuclear export of unspliced and incompletely spliced viral mRNAs
   7596..7713    +  misc_feature   cPPT/CTS: central polypurine tract and central termination sequence of HIV-1
   7750..7774    -  misc_feature   MCS (fragment): pBluescript multiple cloning site
   7992..8028    +  promoter       minimal CMV promoter (fragment): human cytomegalovirus (CMV) immediate early promoter
   8078..8787    +  CDS            mCherry (fragment): monomeric derivative of DsRed fluorescent protein (Shaner et al., 2004) mammalian codon-optimized
   8800..8830    +  misc_feature   MCS (fragment): pUC18/19 multiple cloning site
   8831..8849    +  misc_feature   MCS (fragment): pBluescript multiple cloning site
   8849..9437    +  misc_feature   WPRE: woodchuck hepatitis virus posttranscriptional regulatory element
   9438..21      +  misc_feature   MCS (fragment) (across the origin): pBluescript multiple cloning site
>Addgene plasmid #195436 | pO-081 | addgene full sequence | sequence record 384874 | Addgene NGS Result
CGATACCGTCGACCTCGAGGGAATTAATTCGAGCTCGGTACCTTTAAGACCAATGACTTACAAGGCAGCT
GTAGATCTTAGCCACTTTTTAAAAGAAAAGGGGGGACTGGAAGGGCTAATTCACTCCCAACGAAGACAAG
ATCTGCTTTTTGCTTGTACTGGGTCTCTCTGGTTAGACCAGATCTGAGCCTGGGAGCTCTCTGGCTAACT
AGGGAACCCACTGCTTAAGCCTCAATAAAGCTTGCCTTGAGTGCTTCAAGTAGTGTGTGCCCGTCTGTTG
TGTGACTCTGGTAACTAGAGATCCCTCAGACCCTTTTAGTCAGTGTGGAAAATCTCTAGCAGCATCTAGA
ATTAATTCCGTGTATTCTATAGTGTCACCTAAATCGTATGTGTATGATACATAAGGTTATGTATTAATTG
TAGCCGCGTTCTAACGACAATATGTACAAGCCTAATTGTGTAGCATCTGGCTTACTGAAGCAGACCCTAT
CATCTCTCTCGTAAACTGCCGTCAGAGTCGGTTTGGTTGGACGAACCTTCTGAGTTTCTGGTAACGCCGT
CCCGCACCCGGAAATGGTCAGCGAACCAATCAGCAGGGTCATCGCTAGCCAGATCCTCTACGCCGGACGC
ATCGTGGCCGGCATCACCGGCGCCACAGGTGCGGTTGCTGGCGCCTATATCGCCGACATCACCGATGGGG
AAGATCGGGCTCGCCACTTCGGGCTCATGAGCGCTTGTTTCGGCGTGGGTATGGTGGCAGGCCCCGTGGC
CGGGGGACTGTTGGGCGCCATCTCCTTGCATGCACCATTCCTTGCGGCGGCGGTGCTCAACGGCCTCAAC
CTACTACTGGGCTGCTTCCTAATGCAGGAGTCGCATAAGGGAGAGCGTCGAATGGTGCACTCTCAGTACA
ATCTGCTCTGATGCCGCATAGTTAAGCCAGCCCCGACACCCGCCAACACCCGCTGACGCGCCCTGACGGG
CTTGTCTGCTCCCGGCATCCGCTTACAGACAAGCTGTGACCGTCTCCGGGAGCTGCATGTGTCAGAGGTT
TTCACCGTCATCACCGAAACGCGCGAGACGAAAGGGCCTCGTGATACGCCTATTTTTATAGGTTAATGTC
ATGATAATAATGGTTTCTTAGACGTCAGGTGGCACTTTTCGGGGAAATGTGCGCGGAACCCCTATTTGTT
TATTTTTCTAAATACATTCAAATATGTATCCGCTCATGAGACAATAACCCTGATAAATGCTTCAATAATA
TTGAAAAAGGAAGAGTATGAGTATTCAACATTTCCGTGTCGCCCTTATTCCCTTTTTTGCGGCATTTTGC
CTTCCTGTTTTTGCTCACCCAGAAACGCTGGTGAAAGTAAAAGATGCTGAAGATCAGTTGGGTGCACGAG
TGGGTTACATCGAACTGGATCTCAACAGCGGTAAGATCCTTGAGAGTTTTCGCCCCGAAGAACGTTTTCC
AATGATGAGCACTTTTAAAGTTCTGCTATGTGGCGCGGTATTATCCCGTATTGACGCCGGGCAAGAGCAA
CTCGGTCGCCGCATACACTATTCTCAGAATGACTTGGTTGAGTACTCACCAGTCACAGAAAAGCATCTTA
CGGATGGCATGACAGTAAGAGAATTATGCAGTGCTGCCATAACCATGAGTGATAACACTGCGGCCAACTT
ACTTCTGACAACGATCGGAGGACCGAAGGAGCTAACCGCTTTTTTGCACAACATGGGGGATCATGTAACT
CGCCTTGATCGTTGGGAACCGGAGCTGAATGAAGCCATACCAAACGACGAGCGTGACACCACGATGCCTG
TAGCAATGGCAACAACGTTGCGCAAACTATTAACTGGCGAACTACTTACTCTAGCTTCCCGGCAACAATT
AATAGACTGGATGGAGGCGGATAAAGTTGCAGGACCACTTCTGCGCTCGGCCCTTCCGGCTGGCTGGTTT
ATTGCTGATAAATCTGGAGCCGGTGAGCGTGGGTCTCGCGGTATCATTGCAGCACTGGGGCCAGATGGTA
AGCCCTCCCGTATCGTAGTTATCTACACGACGGGGAGTCAGGCAACTATGGATGAACGAAATAGACAGAT
CGCTGAGATAGGTGCCTCACTGATTAAGCATTGGTAACTGTCAGACCAAGTTTACTCATATATACTTTAG
ATTGATTTAAAACTTCATTTTTAATTTAAAAGGATCTAGGTGAAGATCCTTTTTGATAATCTCATGACCA
AAATCCCTTAACGTGAGTTTTCGTTCCACTGAGCGTCAGACCCCGTAGAAAAGATCAAAGGATCTTCTTG
AGATCCTTTTTTTCTGCGCGTAATCTGCTGCTTGCAAACAAAAAAACCACCGCTACCAGCGGTGGTTTGT
TTGCCGGATCAAGAGCTACCAACTCTTTTTCCGAAGGTAACTGGCTTCAGCAGAGCGCAGATACCAAATA
CTGTTCTTCTAGTGTAGCCGTAGTTAGGCCACCACTTCAAGAACTCTGTAGCACCGCCTACATACCTCGC
TCTGCTAATCCTGTTACCAGTGGCTGCTGCCAGTGGCGATAAGTCGTGTCTTACCGGGTTGGACTCAAGA
CGATAGTTACCGGATAAGGCGCAGCGGTCGGGCTGAACGGGGGGTTCGTGCACACAGCCCAGCTTGGAGC
GAACGACCTACACCGAACTGAGATACCTACAGCGTGAGCTATGAGAAAGCGCCACGCTTCCCGAAGGGAG
AAAGGCGGACAGGTATCCGGTAAGCGGCAGGGTCGGAACAGGAGAGCGCACGAGGGAGCTTCCAGGGGGA
AACGCCTGGTATCTTTATAGTCCTGTCGGGTTTCGCCACCTCTGACTTGAGCGTCGATTTTTGTGATGCT
CGTCAGGGGGGCGGAGCCTATGGAAAAACGCCAGCAACGCGGCCTTTTTACGGTTCCTGGCCTTTTGCTG
GCCTTTTGCTCACATGTTCTTTCCTGCGTTATCCCCTGATTCTGTGGATAACCGTATTACCGCCTTTGAG
TGAGCTGATACCGCTCGCCGCAGCCGAACGACCGAGCGCAGCGAGTCAGTGAGCGAGGAAGCGGAAGAGC
GCCCAATACGCAAACCGCCTCTCCCCGCGCGTTGGCCGATTCATTAATGCAGCTGTGGAATGTGTGTCAG
TTAGGGTGTGGAAAGTCCCCAGGCTCCCCAGCAGGCAGAAGTATGCAAAGCATGCATCTCAATTAGTCAG
CAACCAGGTGTGGAAAGTCCCCAGGCTCCCCAGCAGGCAGAAGTATGCAAAGCATGCATCTCAATTAGTC
AGCAACCATAGTCCCGCCCCTAACTCCGCCCATCCCGCCCCTAACTCCGCCCAGTTCCGCCCATTCTCCG
CCCCATGGCTGACTAATTTTTTTTATTTATGCAGAGGCCGAGGCCGCCTCGGCCTCTGAGCTATTCCAGA
AGTAGTGAGGAGGCTTTTTTGGAGGCCTAGGCTTTTGCAAAAAGCTTGGACACAAGACAGGCTTGCGAGA
TATGTTTGAGAATACCACTTTATCCCGCGTCAGGGAGAGGCAGTGCGTAAAAAGACGCGGACTCATGTGA
AATACTGGTTTTTAGTGCGCCAGATCTCTATAATCTCGCGCAACCTATTTTCCCCTCGAACACTTTTTAA
GCCGTAGATAAACAGGCTGGGACACTTCACATGAGCGAAAAATACATCGTCACCTGGGACATGTTGCAGA
TCCATGCACGTAAACTCGCAAGCCGACTGATGCCTTCTGAACAATGGAAAGGCATTATTGCCGTAAGCCG
TGGCGGTCTGTACCGGGTGCGTTACTGGCGCGTGAACTGGGTATTCGTCATGTCGATACCGTTTGTATTT
CCAGCTACGATCACGACAACCAGCGCGAGCTTAAAGTGCTGAAACGCGCAGAAGGCGATGGCGAAGGCTT
CATCGTTATTGATGACCTGGTGGATACCGGTGGTACTGCGGTTGCGATTCGTGAAATGTATCCAAAAGCG
CACTTTGTCACCATCTTCGCAAAACCGGCTGGTCGTCCGCTGGTTGATGACTATGTTGTTGATATCCCGC
AAGATACCTGGATTGAACAGCCGTGGGATATGGGCGTCGTATTCGTCCCGCCAATCTCCGGTCGCTAATC
TTTTCAACGCCTGGCACTGCCGGGCGTTGTTCTTTTTAACTTCAGGCGGGTTACAATAGTTTCCAGTAAG
TATTCTGGAGGCTGCATCCATGACACAGGCAAACCTGAGCGAAACCCTGTTCAAACCCCGCTTTAAACAT
CCTGAAACCTCGACGCTAGTCCGCCGCTTTAATCACGGCGCACAACCGCCTGTGCAGTCGGCCCTTGATG
GTAAAACCATCCCTCACTGGTATCGCATGATTAACCGTCTGATGTGGATCTGGCGCGGCATTGACCCACG
CGAAATCCTCGACGTCCAGGCACGTATTGTGATGAGCGATGCCGAACGTACCGACGATGATTTATACGAT
ACGGTGATTGGCTACCGTGGCGGCAACTGGATTTATGAGTGGGCCCCGGATCTTTGTGAAGGAACCTTAC
TTCTGTGGTGTGACATAATTGGACAAACTACCTACAGAGATTTAAAGCTCTAAGGTAAATATAAAATTTT
TAAGTGTATAATGTGTTAAACTACTGATTCTAATTGTTTGTGTATTTTAGATTCCAACCTATGGAACTGA
TGAATGGGAGCAGTGGTGGAATGCCTTTAATGAGGAAAACCTGTTTTGCTCAGAAGAAATGCCATCTAGT
GATGATGAGGCTACTGCTGACTCTCAACATTCTACTCCTCCAAAAAAGAAGAGAAAGGTAGAAGACCCCA
AGGACTTTCCTTCAGAATTGCTAAGTTTTTTGAGTCATGCTGTGTTTAGTAATAGAACTCTTGCTTGCTT
TGCTATTTACACCACAAAGGAAAAAGCTGCACTGCTATACAAGAAAATTATGGAAAAATATTCTGTAACC
TTTATAAGTAGGCATAACAGTTATAATCATAACATACTGTTTTTTCTTACTCCACACAGGCATAGAGTGT
CTGCTATTAATAACTATGCTCAAAAATTGTGTACCTTTAGCTTTTTAATTTGTAAAGGGGTTAATAAGGA
ATATTTGATGTATAGTGCCTTGACTAGAGATCATAATCAGCCATACCACATTTGTAGAGGTTTTACTTGC
TTTAAAAAACCTCCCACACCTCCCCCTGAACCTGAAACATAAAATGAATGCAATTGTTGTTGTTAACTTG
TTTATTGCAGCTTATAATGGTTACAAATAAAGCAATAGCATCACAAATTTCACAAATAAAGCATTTTTTT
CACTGCATTCTAGTTGTGGTTTGTCCAAACTCATCAATGTATCTTATCATGTCTGGATCAACTGGATAAC
TCAAGCTAACCAAAATCATCCCAAACTTCCCACCCCATACCCTATTACCACTGCCAATTACCTGTGGTTT
CATTTACTCTAAACCTGTGATTCCTCTGAATTATTTTCATTTTAAAGAAATTGTATTTGTTAAATATGTA
CTACAAACTTAGTAGTTGGAAGGGCTAATTCACTCCCAAAGAAGACAAGATATCCTTGATCTGTGGATCT
ACCACACACAAGGCTACTTCCCTGATTAGCAGAACTACACACCAGGGCCAGGGGTCAGATATCCACTGAC
CTTTGGATGGTGCTACAAGCTAGTACCAGTTGAGCCAGATAAGGTAGAAGAGGCCAATAAAGGAGAGAAC
ACCAGCTTGTTACACCCTGTGAGCCTGCATGGGATGGATGACCCGGAGAGAGAAGTGTTAGAGTGGAGGT
TTGACAGCCGCCTAGCATTTCATCACGTGGCCCGAGAGCTGCATCCGGAGTACTTCAAGAACTGCTGATA
TCGAGCTTGCTACAAGGGACTTTCCGCTGGGGACTTTCCAGGGAGGCGTGGCCTGGGCGGGACTGGGGAG
TGGCGAGCCCTCAGATCCTGCATATAAGCAGCTGCTTTTTGCCTGTACTGGGTCTCTCTGGTTAGACCAG
ATCTGAGCCTGGGAGCTCTCTGGCTAACTAGGGAACCCACTGCTTAAGCCTCAATAAAGCTTGCCTTGAG
TGCTTCAAGTAGTGTGTGCCCGTCTGTTGTGTGACTCTGGTAACTAGAGATCCCTCAGACCCTTTTAGTC
AGTGTGGAAAATCTCTAGCAGTGGCGCCCGAACAGGGACTTGAAAGCGAAAGGGAAACCAGAGGAGCTCT
CTCGACGCAGGACTCGGCTTGCTGAAGCGCGCACGGCAAGAGGCGAGGGGCGGCGACTGGTGAGTACGCC
AAAAATTTTGACTAGCGGAGGCTAGAAGGAGAGAGATGGGTGCGAGAGCGTCAGTATTAAGCGGGGGAGA
ATTAGATCGCGATGGGAAAAAATTCGGTTAAGGCCAGGGGGAAAGAAAAAATATAAATTAAAACATATAG
TATGGGCAAGCAGGGAGCTAGAACGATTCGCAGTTAATCCTGGCCTGTTAGAAACATCAGAAGGCTGTAG
ACAAATACTGGGACAGCTACAACCATCCCTTCAGACAGGATCAGAAGAACTTAGATCATTATATAATACA
GTAGCAACCCTCTATTGTGTGCATCAAAGGATAGAGATAAAAGACACCAAGGAAGCTTTAGACAAGATAG
AGGAAGAGCAAAACAAAAGTAAGACCACCGCACAGCAAGCGGCCGGCCGCTGATCTTCAGACCTGGAGGA
GGAGATATGAGGGACAATTGGAGAAGTGAATTATATAAATATAAAGTAGTAAAAATTGAACCATTAGGAG
TAGCACCCACCAAGGCAAAGAGAAGAGTGGTGCAGAGAGAAAAAAGAGCAGTGGGAATAGGAGCTTTGTT
CCTTGGGTTCTTGGGAGCAGCAGGAAGCACTATGGGCGCAGCGTCAATGACGCTGACGGTACAGGCCAGA
CAATTATTGTCTGGTATAGTGCAGCAGCAGAACAATTTGCTGAGGGCTATTGAGGCGCAACAGCATCTGT
TGCAACTCACAGTCTGGGGCATCAAGCAGCTCCAGGCAAGAATCCTGGCTGTGGAAAGATACCTAAAGGA
TCAACAGCTCCTGGGGATTTGGGGTTGCTCTGGAAAACTCATTTGCACCACTGCTGTGCCTTGGAATGCT
AGTTGGAGTAATAAATCTCTGGAACAGATTTGGAATCACACGACCTGGATGGAGTGGGACAGAGAAATTA
ACAATTACACAAGCTTAATACACTCCTTAATTGAAGAATCGCAAAACCAGCAAGAAAAGAATGAACAAGA
ATTATTGGAATTAGATAAATGGGCAAGTTTGTGGAATTGGTTTAACATAACAAATTGGCTGTGGTATATA
AAATTATTCATAATGATAGTAGGAGGCTTGGTAGGTTTAAGAATAGTTTTTGCTGTACTTTCTATAGTGA
ATAGAGTTAGGCAGGGATATTCACCATTATCGTTTCAGACCCACCTCCCAACCCCGAGGGGACCCGACAG
GCCCGAAGGAATAGAAGAAGAAGGTGGAGAGAGAGACAGAGACAGATCCATTCGATTAGTGAACGGATCT
CGACGGTATCGCCAAATGGCAGTATTCATCCACAATTTTAAAAGAAAAGGGGGGATTGGGGGGTACAGTG
CAGGGGAAAGAATAGTAGACATAATAGCAACAGACATACAAACTAAAGAATTACAAAAACAAATTACAAA
AATTCAAAATTTTCGGGTTTATTACAGGGACAGCAGAGATCCAGTTTGGATCGATAAGCTTGATATCGAA
TTCCGGGTTTCGTAACAATCGCATGAGGATTCGCAACGCCTTAGACGTCGAAGTAGCCGTAGTCCCGTCT
CAGTAAAGGTAGACGTCGAAGTAGCCGTAGAATCGGACTGCCTTCGTAAGACGTCGAAGTAGCCGTAGGT
ATCAGTCGCCTCGGAAAGACGTCGAAGTAGCCGTAGATTCGTAAGAGGCTCACTCTCCCTTACACGGAGT
GGATAACTAGTTAGGCGTGTACGGTGGGAGGCCTATATAAGCAGAGCTCGTTTAGTGAACCGTCAGATCG
CCTGGAACGCGTACCGGTGTCGCCACCATGGTGAGCAAGGGCGAGGAGGATAACATGGCCATCATCAAGG
AGTTCATGCGCTTCAAGGTGCACATGGAGGGCTCCGTGAACGGCCACGAGTTCGAGATCGAGGGCGAGGG
CGAGGGCCGCCCCTACGAGGGCACCCAGACCGCCAAGCTGAAGGTGACCAAGGGTGGCCCCCTGCCCTTC
GCCTGGGACATCCTGTCCCCTCAGTTCATGTACGGCTCCAAGGCCTACGTGAAGCACCCCGCCGACATCC
CCGACTACTTGAAGCTGTCCTTCCCCGAGGGCTTCAAGTGGGAGCGCGTGATGAACTTCGAGGACGGCGG
CGTGGTGACCGTGACCCAGGACTCCTCCCTGCAGGACGGCGAGTTCATCTACAAGGTGAAGCTGCGCGGC
ACCAACTTCCCCTCCGACGGCCCCGTAATGCAGAAGAAGACCATGGGCTGGCAGGCCTCCTCCGAGCGGA
TGTACCCCGAGGACGGCGCCCTGAAGGGCGAGATCAAGCAGAGGCTGAAGCTGAAGGACGGCGGCCACTA
CGACGCTGAGGTCAAGACCACCTACAAGGCCAAGAAGCCCGTGCAGCTGCCCGGCGCCTACAACGTCAAC
ATCAAGTTGGACATCACCTCCCACAACGAGGACTACACCATCGTGGAACAGTACGAACGCGCCGAGGGCC
GCCACTCCACCGGCGGCATGGACGAGCTGTACAAGTAAAGCGGCCGCGACTCTAGAGTCGACCTGCAGGC
ATGCAAGCTTGATATCAAGCTTATCGATAATCAACCTCTGGATTACAAAATTTGTGAAAGATTGACTGGT
ATTCTTAACTATGTTGCTCCTTTTACGCTATGTGGATACGCTGCTTTAATGCCTTTGTATCATGCTATTG
CTTCCCGTATGGCTTTCATTTTCTCCTCCTTGTATAAATCCTGGTTGCTGTCTCTTTATGAGGAGTTGTG
GCCCGTTGTCAGGCAACGTGGCGTGGTGTGCACTGTGTTTGCTGACGCAACCCCCACTGGTTGGGGCATT
GCCACCACCTGTCAGCTCCTTTCCGGGACTTTCGCTTTCCCCCTCCCTATTGCCACGGCGGAACTCATCG
CCGCCTGCCTTGCCCGCTGCTGGACAGGGGCTCGGCTGTTGGGCACTGACAATTCCGTGGTGTTGTCGGG
GAAATCATCGTCCTTTCCTTGGCTGCTCGCCTGTGTTGCCACCTGGATTCTGCGCGGGACGTCCTTCTGC
TACGTCCCTTCGGCCCTCAATCCAGCGGACCTTCCTTCCCGCGGCCTGCTGCCGGCTCTGCGGCCTCTTC
CGCGTCTTCGCCTTCGCCCTCAGACGAGTCGGATCTCCCTTTGGGCCGCCTCCCCGCAT
